Addgene plasmid #16897: ZP45 Prickle-1
Depositing lab: Randall Moon. Depositing organization: University of Washington. Publication: Zebrafish prickle, a modulator of noncanonical Wnt/Fz signaling, regulates gastrulation movements. Veeman MT, Slusarski DC, Kaykas A, Louie SH, Moon RT. Curr Biol. 2003 Apr 15. 13(8):680-5. 10.1016/S0960-9822(03)00240-9 PubMed 12699626.
Backbone
  Vector backbone: pGEM-T easy
  Backbone manufacturer: Promega
  Backbone size w/o insert (bp): 3000
  Vector type: Bacterial Expression
Growth in bacteria
  Bacterial resistance: Ampicillin, 100 μg/mL
  Growth temperature: 37°C
  Growth strain: DH5alpha
  Copy number: High Copy
Gene/Insert
  Gene/Insert name: Prickle-1 (alt name: pk1)
  Species: D. rerio (zebrafish)
  Entrez Gene: prickle1a (a.k.a. fk71b09, pk1, prickle1, wu:fk71b09)
  Cloning method: Restriction Enzyme
  Sequencing primers: 5′ T7; 3′ SP6
Terms and licenses: Academic/Nonprofit Terms; Industry Terms: Not Available to Industry
Depositor comments: Full length prickle-1 with 42bp of 5' UTR, cloned into pGEM-Teasy. The construct makes good in situ probes but does not translate in vitro due to an atg in the polylinker. To make antisense probe: cut with Nco1, transcribe with SP6. For the sense strand cut with Nde1 and transcribe with T7. Citation: Michael T. Veeman et al., Current Biology 13: 680-685 (2003).
How to cite: ZP45 Prickle-1 was a gift from Randall Moon (Addgene plasmid # 16897 ; http://n2t.net/addgene:16897 ; RRID:Addgene_16897)
