[The description below was written by a language model from this plasmid's Addgene catalogue record.]
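Description:
ZP45 Prickle-1 is a high-copy bacterial cloning plasmid built on the Promega pGEM-T Easy backbone (about 3 kb without insert). It is selected with ampicillin. Although catalogued as a bacterial expression vector, it functions as an in vitro transcription template rather than a protein expression construct. The insert is the full-length zebrafish (Danio rerio) prickle-1 cDNA (pk1, corresponding to the prickle1a gene) together with 42 bp of its 5' UTR. The record does not give the insert size, and no feature table is provided.

The insert lies in the pGEM-T Easy polylinker between the opposing T7 and SP6 phage RNA polymerase promoters, which also serve as the sequencing primer sites. This arrangement allows run-off transcription of either strand after the plasmid is linearised on the appropriate side of the insert. According to the depositor, antisense RNA is produced by cutting with NcoI and transcribing with SP6, while the sense control strand comes from cutting with NdeI and transcribing with T7. The insert therefore reads in the sense direction from the T7 side.

The depositor notes that the construct makes good in situ hybridisation probes. It does not translate in vitro, because an ATG in the polylinker lies upstream of the authentic start codon and interferes with translation. It is therefore suited to detecting prickle-1 transcripts in zebrafish embryos rather than to producing protein or mRNA for overexpression. The associated publication studied prickle as a modulator of noncanonical Wnt/Frizzled signalling that regulates gastrulation movements.
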