>Addgene plasmid #16897 | ZP45 Prickle-1 | addgene partial sequence | sequence record 22964 | T7 5'-TAATACGACTCACTATAGGG-3'
GCCATGGCGGCCGCGGGAATTCGATTGAAGATTCTGGATCCAATACTGCTCGCAGACGCTTCTGACTGAG
GGGGTGTTAGTGATGGAGCTGGAGAATCACGGTGGGCTCCACATGGGGTCAAAGGTCAACAAACTCACCT
TGGGTTTCCAGCGCAGCTCCACGTCAGATGACGACTCCGGCTGCGCTCTGGATGAGTACGCCTGGGTGCC
GCCCGGACTCAGACCAGAGCAGGTCGCGCTGTATTTCTCATGTCTCCCGGAGGATAAAGTCCCGTATGTG
AACAGCCCCGGAGAGAAACAGCGCATTAAACAGCTCCTGTACCAGCTGCCTCCTCACGATAATGAAGTGC
GGTACTGCCAGTCTCTGAGCGAAGAGGAGAAGAAGGAGCTGCACATGTTCAGCATACAGTGAAAGAAAGA
GGCGCTGGGACGAGGAACGCTCAAAATACTGCCCCGCACCGTACATCATGCAGCGTGTGAACATTGTGGA
GAGCGTCTCGGCGGGGGGGAGATGGCGGTGTGTGTGTCGCGGGCGGCAGCAGCAGGTCAGTGTTGGCATC
CGGCCTGCTTCACCTGCTCCACCTGCTCGGAGCTCCTGGTGGATCTCATTTACTTCTATCATGATGGGAA
AGTGCACTGCGGCCGACACCACGCTGAGCTCCTGAAGCCCCGCTGCTCCTCCTGTGATGAGATTATATTT
GCGGATGAATGCACAGAAGCAGAAGGCCGG
